Addgene plasmid #104398: PVS10
Purpose: polycistronic vector for expression of E. coli core RNAP
Depositing lab: Irina Artsimovitch. Depositing organization: Ohio State University. Publication: Purification of bacterial RNA polymerase: tools and protocols. Svetlov V, Artsimovitch I. Methods Mol Biol. 2015;1276:13-29. doi: 10.1007/978-1-4939-2392-2_2. PubMed 25665556.
Backbone
  Vector backbone: pET
  Backbone manufacturer: Novagen
  Total vector size (bp): 15205
  Vector type: Bacterial Expression
Growth in bacteria
  Bacterial resistance: Ampicillin, 100 μg/mL
  Growth temperature: 37°C
  Growth strain: DH5alpha
  Copy number: High Copy
Gene/Insert
  Gene/Insert name: rpoA-rpoB-rpoC-6xHis and rpoZ
  Species: E. coli
  Entrez Gene: rpoA (a.k.a. b3295, ECK3282, pez, phs, sez); rpoB (a.k.a. b3987, ECK3978, ftsR, groN, nitB, rif, ron, sdgB, stl, stv, tabD); rpoC (a.k.a. b3988, ECK3979, tabB); rpoZ (a.k.a. b3649, ECK3639, spoS)
  Promoter: T7
  Tag / fusion protein: His6 (C terminal on insert)
  Cloning method: Unknown; 5′ cloning site Nde 1 (unknown if destroyed); 3′ cloning site Not 1 (unknown if destroyed)
  Sequencing primers: 5′ T7 TAATACGACTCACTATAGGG
Terms and licenses: Academic/Nonprofit Terms; Industry Terms: Not Available to Industry
Depositor comments: Plasmid pVS10 encodes the E. coli rpoA-rpoB-rpoC [His6] and rpoZ ORFs under control of T7 promoter.
How to cite: PVS10 was a gift from Irina Artsimovitch (Addgene plasmid # 104398 ; http://n2t.net/addgene:104398 ; RRID:Addgene_104398)
