[The description below was written by a language model from this plasmid's Addgene catalogue record and pLannotate feature annotations shown in this document.]
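Description:
PVS10 is a roughly 15.2 kb bacterial expression plasmid built on a Novagen pET backbone and designed to co-express all subunits of the Escherichia coli core RNA polymerase from a single vector. It replicates through a ColE1/pBR322-type origin and retains the bom site and rop gene of pBR322, although the catalogue lists it as high copy. It also carries an f1 phage origin and is selected with ampicillin via the β-lactamase gene. Short tetracycline-resistance fragments flanking the lacI cassette are non-functional backbone remnants.

The payload is a polycistronic arrangement downstream of a T7 promoter with an adjacent lac operator and the strong T7 gene 10 ribosome binding site. The open reading frames follow in the order rpoA (α subunit), rpoB (β), rpoC (β′) and rpoZ (ω), ending at a T7 terminator. A six-histidine tag lies immediately after rpoC, giving a C-terminally tagged β′ subunit for metal-affinity capture of the assembled enzyme. The feature table shows only one T7 promoter, upstream of rpoA, so rpoZ appears to be read from the same transcript. The annotation also detects a short His-tag-like fragment and a T7 gene 10B-derived fragment after rpoZ, probably vector-derived sequence; the record does not say whether ω is expressed as a tagged protein. The plasmid-borne lacI gene supplies repressor, so expression is held off until induced with IPTG in a host providing T7 RNA polymerase.

The construct is intended for overproduction and purification of stoichiometrically assembled α2ββ′ω core RNA polymerase for in vitro transcription and other biochemical work.
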