Features (pLannotate 1.2.2; 23 found; start..end, strand, type, name):
     12..440     +  rep_origin     f1 ori (sequence partly withheld): f1 bacteriophage origin of replication; arrow indicates direction of (+) strand synthesis
    493..597     +  promoter       AmpR promoter: bla
    598..1458    +  CDS            AmpR: β-lactamase; bla; confers resistance to ampicillin, carbenicillin, and related antibiotics
   1629..2217    +  rep_origin     ori: high-copy-number ColE1/pMB1/pBR322/pUC origin of replication
   2403..2542    -  misc_feature   bom: basis of mobility region from pBR322
   2644..2835    -  CDS            rop: Rop protein, which maintains plasmids at low copy number; rop
   2852..3232    +  CDS            YPB1_ECOLX: Protein predicted: Swiss-Prot protein existence level 4. From Escherichia coli.
   3304..3595    -  CDS            TcR (fragment): tetracycline efflux protein; tet; confers resistance to tetracycline
   3610..3631    -  protein_bind   CAP binding site: CAP binding activates transcription in the presence of cAMP. E. coli catabolite activator protein
   3644..4726    -  CDS            lacI: lac repressor; lacI; The lac repressor binds to the lac operator to inhibit transcription in E. coli. This inhibition can be relieved by adding lactose or isopropyl-β-D-thiogalactopyranoside (IPTG).
   4727..4804    -  promoter       lacI promoter: lacI
   4812..5091    -  CDS            TcR (fragment): tetracycline efflux protein; tet; confers resistance to tetracycline
   5113..5131    +  promoter       T7 promoter: promoter for bacteriophage T7 RNA polymerase
   5132..5156    +  protein_bind   lac operator: The lac repressor binds to the lac operator to inhibit transcription in E. coli. This inhibition can be relieved by adding lactose or isopropyl-β-D-thiogalactopyranoside (IPTG). lac repressor encoded by lacI
   5171..5193    +  RBS            RBS: efficient ribosome binding site from bacteriophage T7 gene 10 (Olins and Rangwala, 1989)
   5201..6187    +  CDS            rpoA (sequence withheld): RPOA_ECO24 - Experimental evidence at protein level: Swiss-Prot protein existence level 1. DNA-dependent RNA polymerase catalyzes the transcription of DNA into RNA using the four ribonucleoside triphosphates as substrates. From Escherichia coli O139:H28 (strain E24377A / ETEC).
   6281..10306   +  CDS            rpoB (sequence withheld): RPOB_ECO24 - Experimental evidence at protein level: Swiss-Prot protein existence level 1. DNA-dependent RNA polymerase catalyzes the transcription of DNA into RNA using the four ribonucleoside triphosphates as substrates. From Escherichia coli O139:H28 (strain E24377A / ETEC).
  10389..14606   +  CDS            rpoC (sequence withheld): RPOC_ECO24 - Experimental evidence at protein level: Swiss-Prot protein existence level 1. DNA-dependent RNA polymerase catalyzes the transcription of DNA into RNA using the four ribonucleoside triphosphates as substrates. From Escherichia coli O139:H28 (strain E24377A / ETEC).
  14616..14633   +  CDS            6xHis: 6xHis affinity tag
  14753..15028   +  CDS            RNAP ω (sequence partly withheld): DNA-directed RNA polymerase subunit omega; E. coli rpoZ; promotes RNA polymerase assembly
  15044..15061   +  CDS            9xHis (fragment): 9xHis affinity tag
  15071..15120   +  CDS            SET1 (fragment): solubility-enhancement tag derived from T7 phage gene 10B
  15128..15175   +  terminator     T7 terminator: transcription terminator for bacteriophage T7 RNA polymerase
>Addgene plasmid #104398 | PVS10 | addgene full sequence | sequence record 200375 | Addgene NGS Result
TGGCGAATGGG
[124 nt withheld, positions 12-135]
C
[91 nt withheld, positions 137-227]
A
[49 nt withheld, positions 229-277]
CCTTTGACGTTGGAGTCCACGTTCTTT
[37 nt withheld, positions 305-341]
ACCCTATCTCGGTCTATTCTTTTGATTTATAAGGGATTTTGCCGATTTCGGCCTATTGGTTAAAAAATGA
GCTGATTTAACAAAAATTTAACGCGAATTTTAACAAAATATTAACGCTTACAATTTAGGTGGCACTTTTC
GGGGAAATGTGCGCGGAACCCCTATTTGTTTATTTTTCTAAATACATTCAAATATGTATCCGCTCATGAG
ACAATAACCCTGATAAATGCTTCAATAATATTGAAAAAGGAAGAGTATGAGTATTCAACATTTCCGTGTC
GCCCTTATTCCCTTTTTTGCGGCATTTTGCCTTCCTGTTTTTGCTCACCCAGAAACGCTGGTGAAAGTAA
AAGATGCTGAAGATCAGTTGGGTGCACGAGTGGGTTACATCGAACTGGATCTCAACAGCGGTAAGATCCT
TGAGAGTTTTCGCCCCGAAGAACGTTTTCCAATGATGAGCACTTTTAAAGTTCTGCTATGTGGCGCGGTA
TTATCCCGTATTGACGCCGGGCAAGAGCAACTCGGTCGCCGCATACACTATTCTCAGAATGACTTGGTTG
AGTACTCACCAGTCACAGAAAAGCATCTTACGGATGGCATGACAGTAAGAGAATTATGCAGTGCTGCCAT
AACCATGAGTGATAACACTGCGGCCAACTTACTTCTGACAACGATCGGAGGACCGAAGGAGCTAACCGCT
TTTTTGCACAACATGGGGGATCATGTAACTCGCCTTGATCGTTGGGAACCGGAGCTGAATGAAGCCATAC
CAAACGACGAGCGTGACACCACGATGCCTGCAGCAATGGCAACAACGTTGCGCAAACTATTAACTGGCGA
ACTACTTACTCTAGCTTCCCGGCAACAATTAATAGACTGGATGGAGGCGGATAAAGTTGCAGGACCACTT
CTGCGCTCGGCCCTTCCGGCTGGCTGGTTTATTGCTGATAAATCTGGAGCCGGTGAGCGTGGGTCTCGCG
GTATCATTGCAGCACTGGGGCCAGATGGTAAGCCCTCCCGTATCGTAGTTATCTACACGACGGGGAGTCA
GGCAACTATGGATGAACGAAATAGACAGATCGCTGAGATAGGTGCCTCACTGATTAAGCATTGGTAACTG
TCAGACCAAGTTTACTCATATATACTTTAGATTGATTTAAAACTTCATTTTTAATTTAAAAGGATCTAGG
TGAAGATCCTTTTTGATAATCTCATGACCAAAATCCCTTAACGTGAGTTTTCGTTCCACTGAGCGTCAGA
CCCCGTAGAAAAGATCAAAGGATCTTCTTGAGATCCTTTTTTTCTGCGCGTAATCTGCTGCTTGCAAACA
AAAAAACCACCGCTACCAGCGGTGGTTTGTTTGCCGGATCAAGAGCTACCAACTCTTTTTCCGAAGGTAA
CTGGCTTCAGCAGAGCGCAGATACCAAATACTGTCCTTCTAGTGTAGCCGTAGTTAGGCCACCACTTCAA
GAACTCTGTAGCACCGCCTACATACCTCGCTCTGCTAATCCTGTTACCAGTGGCTGCTGCCAGTGGCGAT
AAGTCGTGTCTTACCGGGTTGGACTCAAGACGATAGTTACCGGATAAGGCGCAGCGGTCGGGCTGAACGG
GGGGTTCGTGCACACAGCCCAGCTTGGAGCGAACGACCTACACCGAACTGAGATACCTACAGCGTGAGCT
ATGAGAAAGCGCCACGCTTCCCGAAGGGAGAAAGGCGGACAGGTATCCGGTAAGCGGCAGGGTCGGAACA
GGAGAGCGCACGAGGGAGCTTCCAGGGGGAAACGCCTGGTATCTTTATAGTCCTGTCGGGTTTCGCCACC
TCTGACTTGAGCGTCGATTTTTGTGATGCTCGTCAGGGGGGCGGAGCCTATGGAAAAACGCCAGCAACGC
GGCCTTTTTACGGTTCCTGGCCTTTTGCTGGCCTTTTGCTCACATGTTCTTTCCTGCGTTATCCCCTGAT
TCTGTGGATAACCGTATTACCGCCTTTGAGTGAGCTGATACCGCTCGCCGCAGCCGAACGACCGAGCGCA
GCGAGTCAGTGAGCGAGGAAGCGGAAGAGCGCCTGATGCGGTATTTTCTCCTTACGCATCTGTGCGGTAT
TTCACACCGCAATGGTGCACTCTCAGTACAATCTGCTCTGATGCCGCATAGTTAAGCCAGTATACACTCC
GCTATCGCTACGTGACTGGGTCATGGCTGCGCCCCGACACCCGCCAACACCCGCTGACGCGCCCTGACGG
GCTTGTCTGCTCCCGGCATCCGCTTACAGACAAGCTGTGACCGTCTCCGGGAGCTGCATGTGTCAGAGGT
TTTCACCGTCATCACCGAAACGCGCGAGGCAGCTGCGGTAAAGCTCATCAGCGTGGTCGTGAAGCGATTC
ACAGATGTCTGCCTGTTCATCCGCGTCCAGCTCGTTGAGTTTCTCCAGAAGCGTTAATGTCTGGCTTCTG
ATAAAGCGGGCCATGTTAAGGGCGGTTTTTTCCTGTTTGGTCACTGATGCCTCCGTGTAAGGGGGATTTC
TGTTCATGGGGGTAATGATACCGATGAAACGAGAGAGGATGCTCACGATACGGGTTACTGATGATGAACA
TGCCCGGTTACTGGAACGTTGTGAGGGTAAACAACTGGCGGTATGGATGCGGCGGGACCAGAGAAAAATC
ACTCAGGGTCAATGCCAGCGCTTCGTTAATACAGATGTAGGTGTTCCACAGGGTAGCCAGCAGCATCCTG
CGATGCAGATCCGGAACATAATGGTGCAGGGCGCTGACTTCCGCGTTTCCAGACTTTACGAAACACGGAA
ACCGAAGACCATTCATGTTGTTGCTCAGGTCGCAGACGTTTTGCAGCAGCAGTCGCTTCACGTTCGCTCG
CGTATCGGTGATTCATTCTGCTAACCAGTAAGGCAACCCCGCCAGCCTAGCCGGGTCCTCAACGACAGGA
GCACGATCATGCGCACCCGTGGGGCCGCCATGCCGGCGATAATGGCCTGCTTCTCGCCGAAACGTTTGGT
GGCGGGACCAGTGACGAAGGCTTGAGCGAGGGCGTGCAAGATTCCGAATACCGCAAGCGACAGGCCGATC
ATCGTCGCGCTCCAGCGAAAGCGGTCCTCGCCGAAAATGACCCAGAGCGCTGCCGGCACCTGTCCTACGA
GTTGCATGATAAAGAAGACAGTCATAAGTGCGGCGACGATAGTCATGCCCCGCGCCCACCGGAAGGAGCT
GACTGGGTTGAAGGCTCTCAAGGGCATCGGTCGAGATCCCGGTGCCTAATGAGTGAGCTAACTTACATTA
ATTGCGTTGCGCTCACTGCCCGCTTTCCAGTCGGGAAACCTGTCGTGCCAGCTGCATTAATGAATCGGCC
AACGCGCGGGGAGAGGCGGTTTGCGTATTGGGCGCCAGGGTGGTTTTTCTTTTCACCAGTGAGACGGGCA
ACAGCTGATTGCCCTTCACCGCCTGGCCCTGAGAGAGTTGCAGCAAGCGGTCCACGCTGGTTTGCCCCAG
CAGGCGAAAATCCTGTTTGATGGTGGTTAACGGCGGGATATAACATGAGCTGTCTTCGGTATCGTCGTAT
CCCACTACCGAGATATCCGCACCAACGCGCAGCCCGGACTCGGTAATGGCGCGCATTGCGCCCAGCGCCA
TCTGATCGTTGGCAACCAGCATCGCAGTGGGAACGATGCCCTCATTCAGCATTTGCATGGTTTGTTGAAA
ACCGGACATGGCACTCCAGTCGCCTTCCCGTTCCGCTATCGGCTGAATTTGATTGCGAGTGAGATATTTA
TGCCAGCCAGCCAGACGCAGACGCGCCGAGACAGAACTTAATGGGCCCGCTAACAGCGCGATTTGCTGGT
GACCCAATGCGACCAGATGCTCCACGCCCAGTCGCGTACCGTCTTCATGGGAGAAAATAATACTGTTGAT
GGGTGTCTGGTCAGAGACATCAAGAAATAACGCCGGAACATTAGTGCAGGCAGCTTCCACAGCAATGGCA
TCCTGGTCATCCAGCGGATAGTTAATGATCAGCCCACTGACGCGTTGCGCGAGAAGATTGTGCACCGCCG
CTTTACAGGCTTCGACGCCGCTTCGTTCTACCATCGACACCACCACGCTGGCACCCAGTTGATCGGCGCG
AGATTTAATCGCCGCGACAATTTGCGACGGCGCGTGCAGGGCCAGACTGGAGGTGGCAACGCCAATCAGC
AACGACTGTTTGCCCGCCAGTTGTTGTGCCACGCGGTTGGGAATGTAATTCAGCTCCGCCATCGCCGCTT
CCACTTTTTCCCGCGTTTTCGCAGAAACGTGGCTGGCCTGGTTCACCACGCGGGAAACGGTCTGATAAGA
GACACCGGCATACTCTGCGACATCGTATAACGTTACTGGTTTCACATTCACCACCCTGAATTGACTCTCT
TCCGGGCGCTATCATGCCATACCGCGAAAGGTTTTGCGCCATTCGATGGTGTCCGGGATCTCGACGCTCT
CCCTTATGCGACTCCTGCATTAGGAAGCAGCCCAGTAGTAGGTTGAGGCCGTTGAGCACCGCCGCCGCAA
GGAATGGTGCATGCAAGGAGATGGCGCCCAACAGTCCCCCGGCCACGGGGCCTGCCACCATACCCACGCC
GAAACAAGCGCTCATGAGCCCGAAGTGGCGAGCCCGATCTTCCCCATCGGTGATGTCGGCGATATAGGCG
CCAGCAACCGCACCTGTGGCGCCGGTGATGCCGGCCACGATGCGTCCGGCGTAGAGGATCGAGATCTCGA
TCCCGCGAAATTAATACGACTCACTATAGGGGAATTGTGAGCGGATAACAATTCCCCTCTAGAAATAATT
TTGTTTAACTTTAAGAAGGAGATATACAT
[987 nt withheld, positions 5201-6187]
TAACCGGATCCCCGATCCGTGGACTTGTCAGCGACTGAGGAAACAGACCATGGATCCCCGATCCGTCGAC
TTGTCAGCGAGCTGAGGAACCCT
[4026 nt withheld, positions 6281-10306]
TAATTCTCGCTCAAACAGGTCACTGCTGTCGGGTTAAAACCCGGCAGCGGATTGTGCTAACTCCGACGGG
AGCAAATCC
[4221 nt withheld, positions 10386-14606]
CTCGAGGTGCACCATCACCATCACCATTAAGGCCTCAAATAACGTAAAAACCCGCTTCGGCGGGTTTTTT
TATGGGGGGAGTTTAGGGAAAGAGCATTTGTCAGAATAAGCTTCAATGACTGCAGACTTAAGAAGGAGAT
TAATGT
[273 nt withheld, positions 14753-15025]
TAAGCGGCCGCACTCGAGCACCACCACCACCACCACTGAGATCCGGCTGCTAACAAAGCCCGAAAGGAAG
CTGAGTTGGCTGCTGCCACCGCTGAGCAATAACTAGCATAACCCCTTGGGGCCTCTAAACGGGTCTTGAG
GGGTTTTTTGCTGAAAGGAGGAACTATATCCGGAT
